LOCUS       Exported 895 bp ds-DNA linear SYN 11-JUN-2021
DEFINITION  Localization: Nucleus/Centromeres, Excitation: 487, Emission: 509.
ACCESSION   .
VERSION     .
KEYWORDS    mEmerald-CENPB-N-22
SOURCE      synthetic DNA construct
  ORGANISM  synthetic DNA construct
REFERENCE   1 (bases 1 to 895)
  AUTHORS   Day RN, Davidson MW
  TITLE     The fluorescent protein palette: tools for cellular imaging.
  JOURNAL   Chem Soc Rev. 2009 Oct;38(10):2887-921. doi: 10.1039/b901966a. Epub
            2009 Aug 4.
  PUBMED    19771335
REFERENCE   2 (bases 1 to 895)
  AUTHORS   .
  TITLE     Direct Submission
  JOURNAL   Exported Jun 11, 2021 from SnapGene Server 1.1.58
            http://www.snapgene.com
FEATURES             Location/Qualifiers
     source          1..895
                     /organism="synthetic DNA construct"
                     /mol_type="other DNA"
     polyA_signal    139..260
                     /label=SV40 poly(A) signal
                     /note="SV40 polyadenylation signal"
     primer_bind     complement(176..195)
                     /label=SV40pA-R
                     /note="SV40 polyA, reverse primer"
     primer_bind     230..249
                     /label=EBV-rev
                     /note="SV40 polyA terminator, reverse primer"
     rep_origin      complement(267..722)
                     /direction=LEFT
                     /label=f1 ori
                     /note="f1 bacteriophage origin of replication; arrow
                     indicates direction of (+) strand synthesis"
     primer_bind     complement(404..425)
                     /label=F1ori-F
                     /note="F1 origin, forward primer"
     primer_bind     616..635
                     /label=F1ori-R
                     /note="F1 origin, reverse primer"
     promoter        749..853
                     /gene="bla"
                     /label=AmpR promoter
ORIGIN
        1 acgagctgta caagtaagcg gccgcgactc tagatcataa tcagccatac cacatttgta
       61 gaggttttac ttgctttaaa aaacctccca cacctccccc tgaacctgaa acataaaatg
      121 aatgcaattg ttgttgttaa cttgtttatt gcagcttata atggttacaa ataaagcaat
      181 agcatcacaa atttcacaaa taaagcattt ttttcactgc attctagttg tggtttgtcc
      241 aaactcatca atgtatctta aggcgtaaat tgtaagcgtt aatattttgt taaaattcgc
      301 gttaaatttt tgttaaatca gctcattttt taaccaatag gccgaaatcg gcaaaatccc
      361 ttataaatca aaagaataga ccgagatagg gtnnnnnnnn nnnnnnnnnn nnnnnnnnnn
      421 nnnnnnnnna aagaacgtgg actccaacgt caaaggnnnn nnnnnnnnnn nnnnnnnnnn
      481 nnnnnnnnnn nnnnnnnnnn nnnnntnnnn nnnnnnnnnn nnnnnnnnnn nnnnnnnnnn
      541 nnnnnnnnnn nnnnnnnnnn nnnnnnnnnn nnnnnnnnnn nnnnnnnnnn nnnnnnngnn
      601 nnnnnnnnnn nnnnnnnnnn nnnnnnnnnn nnnnnnnnnn nnnnnnnnnn nnnnnnnnnn
      661 nnnnnnnnnn nnnnnnnnnn nnnnnnnnnn nnnnnnnnnn nnnnnnnnnn nnnnnnnnnn
      721 nncaggtggc acttttcggg gaaatgtgcg cggaacccct atttgtttat ttttctaaat
      781 acattcaaat atgtatccgc tcatgagaca ataaccctga taaatgcttc aataatattg
      841 aaaaaggaag agtcctgagg cggaaagaac cagctgtgga atgtgtgtca gttag
//
