>Addgene plasmid #54037 | mEmerald-CENPB-N-22 | depositor partial sequence | sequence record 84223 | insert sequence
GACGTCAGATCCGCTAGCCACCATGGGCCCCAAGCGGCGGCAGCTGACGTTCCGGGAGAAGTCGCGGATC
ATCCAGGAGGTGGAGGAGAACCCGGACCTACGCAAGGGCGAGATCGCGCGGCGCTTCAACATCCCGCCGT
CCACGCTGAGCACGATCCTGAAGAACAAGCGCGCCATCCTGGCGTCGGAGCGCAAGTACGGGGTGGCCTC
CACCTGCCGCAAGACCAACAAGCTGTCTCCCTACGACAAGCTCGAGGGCTTGCTCATCGCCTGGTTCCAG
CAGATCCGCGCCGCCGGCCTGCCGGTCAAGGGCATCATCCTCAAGGAGAAGGCGCTGCGCATAGCCGAGG
AGCTGGGCATGGACGACTTCACCGCCTCCAACGGCTGGCTGGACCGCTTCCGCCGGCGCCACGGCGTGGT
GTCCTGCAGCGGCGTGGCCCGCGCCCGCGCGCGAAACGCTGCCCCCCGCACCCCGGCGGCGCCTGCCAGT
CCGGCCGCGGTGCCCTCGGAGGGCAGTGGCGGGAGCACTCTCGAGCTCAAGCTTCGAATTCTGCAGTCGA
CGGTACCGCGGGCCCGGGATCCACCGGTCGCCACCATGGTGAGCAAGGGCGAGGAGCTGTTCACCGGGGT
GGTGCCCATCCTGGTCGAGCTGGACGGCGACGTAAACGGCCACAAGTTCAGCGTGTCCGGCGAGGGCGAG
GGCGATGCCACCTACGGCAAGCTGACCCTGAAGTTCATCTGCACCACCGGCAAGCTGCCCGTGCCCTGGC
CCACCCTCGTGACCACCTTGACCTACGGCGTGCAGTGCTTCGCCCGCTACCCCGACCACATGAAGCAGCA
CGACTTCTTCAAGTCCGCCATGCCCGAAGGCTACGTCCAGGAGCGCACCATCTTCTTCAAGGACGACGGC
AACTACAAGACCCGCGCCGAGGTGAAGTTCGAGGGCGACACCCTGGTGAACCGCATCGAGCTGAAGGGCA
TCGACTTCAAGGAGGACGGCAACATCCTGGGGCACAAGCTGGAGTACAACTACAACAGCCACAAGGTCTA
TATCACCGCCGACAAGCAGAAGAACGGCATCAAGGTGAACTTCAAGACCCGCCACAACATCGAGGACGGC
AGCGTGCAGCTCGCCGACCACTACCAGCAGAACACCCCCATCGGCGACGGCCCCGTGCTGCTGCCCGACA
ACCACTACCTGAGCACCCAGTCCAAGCTGAGCAAAGACCCCAACGAGAAGCGCGATCACATGGTCCTGCT
GGAGTTCGTGACCGCCGCCGGGATCACTCTCGGCATGGACGAGCTGTACAAGTAAGCGGCCGCGACTCTA
GATCATAATCAGCCATACC
