[The description below was written by a language model from this plasmid's Addgene catalogue record and the feature table of its GenBank file.]
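Description:
mEmerald-CENPB-N-22 is a mammalian expression plasmid built on the mEmerald-N1 backbone (about 4.75 kb without insert) that produces a fluorescent marker for centromeres. The insert encodes amino acids 1–169 of human CENPB, the DNA-binding domain of centromere protein B, rather than the full-length protein. It sits downstream of a CMV promoter, which gives strong constitutive transcription in mammalian cells. It is fused at its C terminus to mEmerald, a green fluorescent protein with recorded excitation and emission at 487 and 509 nm. Because the DNA-binding domain targets centromeric DNA, the fusion is recorded as localizing to the nucleus and centromeres. The plasmid therefore suits fluorescence imaging of centromeres in transfected cells, and it belongs to a collection of fluorescent protein localization fusions. The cloning method is not recorded, and the linker between CENPB and mEmerald is not described.

The plasmid is maintained at high copy in E. coli under kanamycin selection, and a neomycin resistance marker allows G418 selection of transfected mammalian cells. The available feature table covers only an 895 bp fragment of the plasmid, not the whole construct. It shows the SV40 polyadenylation signal that terminates the fusion transcript, an f1 bacteriophage origin for single-stranded DNA production, and a bacterial bla (AmpR) promoter. In this family of backbones that promoter typically drives the kanamycin/neomycin resistance gene in bacteria. The CMV promoter, CENPB insert, mEmerald coding sequence, resistance gene and plasmid replication origin all lie outside the annotated region and are known here only from the catalogue fields.
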