Addgene plasmid #54037: mEmerald-CENPB-N-22
Purpose: Localization: Nucleus/Centromeres, Excitation: 487, Emission: 509
Depositing lab: Michael Davidson. Depositing organization: Florida State University, Tallahassee. Publication: The fluorescent protein palette: tools for cellular imaging. Day RN, Davidson MW. Chem Soc Rev. 2009 Oct;38(10):2887-921. doi: 10.1039/b901966a. Epub 2009 Aug 4. PubMed 19771335.
Backbone
  Vector backbone: mEmerald-N1
  Backbone size w/o insert (bp): 4750
  Vector type: Mammalian Expression
  Selectable markers: Neomycin (select with G418)
Growth in bacteria
  Bacterial resistance: Kanamycin, 50 μg/mL
  Growth temperature: 37°C
  Growth strain: DH5alpha
  Copy number: High Copy
Gene/Insert
  Gene/Insert name: CENPB (alt name: NM_001810.5)
  Species: H. sapiens (human)
  Mutation: aa 1-169 of CENPB (DNA Binding Domain)
  Entrez Gene: CENPB
  Promoter: CMV
  Tag / fusion protein: mEmerald (C terminal on backbone)
  Cloning method: Unknown
  Sequencing primers: 5′ CMV-F; 3′ SV40pA-R
Terms and licenses: Academic/Nonprofit Terms; Industry Terms
Depositor comments: . Excitation = 487; Emission = 509. Localization data: Nucleus/Centromeres
How to cite: mEmerald-CENPB-N-22 was a gift from Michael Davidson (Addgene plasmid # 54037 ; http://n2t.net/addgene:54037 ; RRID:Addgene_54037)
